>Addgene plasmid #84119 | pFGC5941DR5-PacI-ath-STTM393 | addgene full sequence | sequence record 167255 | Addgene NGS Result
TGAGACTTTTCAACAAAGGGTAATTTCGGGAAACCTCCTCGGATTCCATTGCCCAGCTATCTGTCACTTC
ATCGAAAGGACAGTGGAAAAGGAAGGTGGCTCCTACAAATGCCATCATTGCGATAAAGGAAAGGCTATCA
TTCAAGATGCCTCTGCCGACAGTGGTCCCAAAGATGGACCCCCACCCACGAGGAGCATCGTGGAAAAAGA
AGACGTTCCAACCACGTCTTCAAAGCAAGTGGATTGATGTGACATCTCCACTGACATAAGGGATGACGCA
CAACCCCACTATCCTTCGCAAGACCCTTCCTCTATATAAGGAAGTTCATTTCATTTGGAGAGGACAGCCC
AAGCTTGATCAATGCGACTATCCCTTTGGAGTTGTTGTTGTTATGGTCTAATTTAAATATGGTCTAAAGA
AGAAGAATGATCAATGCGACTATCCCTTTGGAGAATTCGGTACGCTGAAATCACCAGTCTCTCTCTACAA
ATCTATCTCTCTCTATTTTCTCCATAAATAATGTGTGAGTAGTTTCCCGATAAGGGAAATTAGGGTTCTT
ATAGGGTTTCGCTCATGTGTCGAGCATATAAGAAACCCTTAGTATGTATTTGTATTTGTAAAATACTTCT
ATCAATAAAATTTCTAATTCCTAAAACCAAAATCCAGTACTAAAATCCAGATCTCCTAAAGTCCCTATAG
ATCTTTGTCGTGAATATAAACCAGACACGAGACGACTAGACCTGGAGCCCAGACGCCGTTCGAAGCTAGA
AGTACCGCTTAGGCAGGAGGCCGTTAGGGAAAAGATGCTAAGGCAGGGTTGGTTACGTTGACTCCCCCGT
AGGTTTGGTTTAAATATGATGAAGTGGACGGAAGGAAGGAGGAAGACAAGGAAGGATAAGGTTGCAGGCC
CTGTGCAAGGTAAGAAGATGGAAATTTGATAGAGGTACGCTACTATACTTATACTATACGCTAAGGGAAT
GATTGTATTTATACCCTATACCCCCTAATAACCCCTTATCAATTTAAGAAATAATCCGCATAAGCCCCCG
CTTAAAAATTGGTATCAGAGCCATGAATAGGTCTATGACCAAAACTCAAGAGGATAAAACCTCACCAAAA
TACGAAAGAGTCCTTAACTCTAAAGATAAAAGATCTTTCAAGATCAAAACTAGTTCCCTCACACCGGTGA
CGGGGATCGCATGCGACCTCTAGACCATCACATTGGAGCTTCAGCTGCTCGAGTTCTATAGTGTCACCTA
AATCGTATGTGTATGATACATAAGGTTATGTATTAATTGTAGCCGCGTTCTTACGTCGACGTACCAATTA
CGCCCCGCCCTGTCACTCATCGCAGTACTGTTGTAATTCATTAAGCATTCTGCCGACATGGAAGCCATCA
CAAACGGCATGATGAACCTGAATCGCCAGCGGCATCAGCACCTTGTCGCCTTGCGTATAATATTTGCCCA
TGGTGAAAACGGGGGCGAAGAAGTTGTCCATATTGGCCACGTTTAAATCAAAACTGGTGAAACTCACCCA
GGGATTGGCTGAGACGAAAAACATATTCTCAATAAACCCTTTAGGGAAATAGGCCAGGTTTTCACCGTAA
CACGCCACATCTTGCGAATATATGTGTAGAAACTGCCGGAAATCGTCGTGGTATTCACTCCAGAGCGATG
AAAACGTTTCAGTTTGCTCATGGAAAACGGTGTAACAAGGGTGAACACTATCCCATATTACCAGCTCACC
GTCTTTCATTGCCATACGGAACTCCGGATGAGCATTCATCAGGCGGGCAAGAATGTGAATAAAGGCCGGA
TAAAACTTGTGCTTATTTTTCTTTACGGTCTTTAAAAAGGCCGTAATATCCAGCTGAACGGTCTGGTTAT
AGGTACATTGAGCAACTGACTGAAATGCCTCAAAATGTTCTTTACGATGCCATTGGGATATATCAACGGT
GGTATATCCAGTGATTTCTTTCTCCATTTTAGCTTCCTTAGCTCCTGAAAATCTCGATAACTCATTAAAG
CTTATCGATGATAAGCTGTCAAACATGAGAATTTAGCCCGCCTAATGAGCGGGCTTTTTGTTGTGATCCG
CGTTGCTGGCGTTTTTCCATAGGCTCCGCCCCCCTGACGAGCATCACAAAAATCGACGCTCAAGTCAGAG
GTGGCGAAACCCGACAGGACTATAAAGGTACCAGGCGTTTCCCCCCTGGAAGCTCCCTCGTGCGCTCTCC
TGTTCCGACCCTGCCGCTTACCGGATACCTGTCCGCTTTCTTAATTAACCGCCAATATATCCTGTCAAAC
ACTGATAGTTTAATTCCCGATCTAGTAACATAGATGACACCGCGCGCGATAATTTATCCTAGTTTGCGCG
CTATATTTTGTTTTCTATCGCGTATTAAATGTATAATTGCGGGACTCTAATCATAAAAACCCATCTCATA
AATAACGTCATGCATTACATGTTAATTATTACATGCTTAACGTAATTCAACAGAAATTATATGATAATCA
TCGCAAGACCGGCAACAGGATTCAATCTTAAGAAACTTTATTGCCAAATGTTTGAACGATCGGGGAAATT
CGAGCTGGTCACCTGTAATTCACACGTGGTGGTGGTGGTGGTGGCTAGCTTGTTTGCCTCCCTGCTGCGG
TTTTTCACCGAAGTTCATGCCAGTCCAGCGTTTTTGCAGCAGAAAAGCCGCCGACTTCGGTTTGCGGTCG
CGAGTGAAGATCCCTTTCTTGTTACCGCCAACGCGCAATATGCCTTGCGAGGTCGCAAAATCGGCGAAAT
TCCATACCTGTTCACCGACGACGGCGCTGACGCGATCAAAGACGCGGTGATACATATCCAGCCATGCACA
CTGATACTCTTCACTCCACATGTCGGTGTACATTGAGTGCAGCCCGGCTAACGTATCCACGCCGTATTCG
GTGATGATAATCGGCTGATGCAGTTTCTCCTGCCAGGCCAGAAGTTCTTTTTCCAGTACCTTCTCTGCCG
TTTCCAAATCGCCGCTTTGGACATACCATCCGTAATAACGGTTCAGGCACAGCACATCAAAGAGATCGCT
GATGGTATCGGTGTGAGCGTCGCAGAACATTACATTGACGCAGGTGATCGGACGCGTCGGGTCGAGTTTA
CGCGTTGCTTCCGCCAGTGGCGCGAAATATTCCCGTGCACCTTGCGGACGGGTATCCGGTTCGTTGGCAA
TACTCCACATCACCACGCTTGGGTGGTTTTTGTCACGCGCTATCAGCTCTTTAATCGCCTGTAAGTGCGC
TTGCTGAGTTTCCCCGTTGACTGCCTCTTCGCTGTACAGTTCTTTCGGCTTGTTGCCCGCTTCGAAACCA
ATGCCTAAAGAGAGGTTAAAGCCGACAGCAGCAGTTTCATCAATCACCACGATGCCATGTTCATCTGCCC
AGTCGAGCATCTCTTCAGCGTAAGGGTAATGCGAGGTACGGTAGGAGTTGGCCCCAATCCAGTCCATTAA
TGCGTGGTCGTGCACCATCAGCACGTTATCGAATCCTTTGCCACGCAAGTCCGCATCTTCATGACGACCA
AAGCCAGTAAAGTAGAACGGTTTGTGGTTAATCAGGAACTGTTCGCCCTTCACTGCCACTGACCGGATGC
CGACGCGAAGCGGGTAGATATCACACTCTGTCTGGCTTTTGGCTGTGACGCACAGTTCATAGAGATAACC
TTCACCCGGTTGCCAGAGGTGCGGATTCACCACTTGCAAAGTCCCGCTAGTGCCTTGTCCAGTTGCAACC
ACCTGTTGATCCGCATCACGCAGTTCAACGCTGACATCACCATTGGCCACCACCTGCCAGTCAACAGACG
CGTGGTTACAGTCTTGCGCGACATGCGTCACCACGGTGATATCGTCCACCCAGGTGTTCGGCGTGGTGTA
GAGCATTACGCTGCGATGGATTCCGGCATAGTTAAAGAAATCATGGAAGTAAGACTGCTTTTTCTTGCCG
TTTTCGTCGGTAATCACCATTCCCGGCGGGATAGTCTGCCAGTTCAGTTCGTTGTTCACACAAACGGTGA
TACGTACACTTTTCCCGGCAATAACATACGGCGTGACATCGGCTTCAAATGGCGTATAGCCGCCCTGATG
CTCCATCACTTCCTGATTATTGACCCACACTTTGCCGTAATGAGTGACCGCATCGAAACGCAGCACGATA
CGCTGGCCTGCCCAACCTTTCGGTATAAAGACTTCGCGCTGATACCAGACGTTGCCCGCATAATTACGAA
TATCTGCATCGGCGAACTGATCGTTAAAACTGCCTGGCACAGCAATTGCCCGGCTTTCTTGTAACGCGCT
TTCCCACCAACGCTGATCAATTCCACAGTTTTCGCGATCCAGACTGAATGCCCACAGGCCGTCGAGTTTT
TTGATTTCACGGGTTGGGGTTTCTACAGGACGGACGAGTCGTCGGTTCTGTAACTATCATCATCATCATA
GACACACGAAATAAAGTAATCAGATTATCAGTTAAAGCTATGTAATATTTACACCATAACCAATCAATTA
AAAAATAGATCAGTTTAAAGAAAGATCAAAGCTCAAAAAAATAAAAAGAGAAAAGGGTCCTAACCAAGAA
AATGAAGGAGAAAAACTAGAAATTTACCCTCAGATCTACCATGGTCAAGAGTCCCCCGTGTTCTCTCCAA
ATGAAATGAACTTCCTTATATAGAGGAAGGGTCTTGCGAGAGACAAAAGGGAGACAAAAGGGAGACAAAA
GGGAGACAAAAGGGAGACAAAAGGGAGACAAAAGGGAGACAAAAGGAAGCTTGGCACTGGCCGTCGTTTT
ACAACGTCGTGACTGGGAAAACCCTGGCGTTACCCAACTTAATCGCCTTGCAGCACATCCCCCTTTCGCC
AGCTGGCGTAATAGCGAAGAGGCCCGCACCGATCGCCCTTCCCAACAGTTGCGCAGCCTGAATGGCGAAT
GCTAGAGCAGCTTGAGCTTGGATCAGATTGTCGTTTCCCGCCTTCAGTTTAAACTATCAGTGTTTGACAG
GATATATTGGCGGGTAAACCTAAGAGAAAAGAGCGTTTATTAGAATAATCGGATATTTAAAAGGGCGTGA
AAAGGTTTATCCGTTCGTCCATTTGTATGTGCATGCCAACCACAGGGTTCCCCTCGGGATCAAAGTACTT
TGATCCAACCCCTCCGCTGCTATAGTGCAGTCGGCTTCTGACGTTCAGTGCAGCCGTCTTCTGAAAACGA
CATGTCGCACAAGTCCTAAGTTACGCGACAGGCTGCCGCCCTGCCCTTTTCCTGGCGTTTTCTTGTCGCG
TGTTTTAGTCGCATAAAGTAGAATACTTGCGACTAGAACCGGAGACATTACGCCATGAACAAGAGCGCCG
CCGCTGGCCTGCTGGGCTATGCCCGCGTCAGCACCGACGACCAGGACTTGACCAACCAACGGGCCGAACT
GCACGCGGCCGGCTGCACCAAGCTGTTTTCCGAGAAGATCACCGGCACCAGGCGCGACCGCCCGGAGCTG
GCCAGGATGCTTGACCACCTACGCCCTGGCGACGTTGTGACAGTGACCAGGCTAGACCGCCTGGCCCGCA
GCACCCGCGACCTACTGGACATTGCCGAGCGCATCCAGGAGGCCGGCGCGGGCCTGCGTAGCCTGGCAGA
GCCGTGGGCCGACACCACCACGCCGGCCGGCCGCATGGTGTTGACCGTGTTCGCCGGCATTGCCGAGTTC
GAGCGTTCCCTAATCATCGACCGCACCCGGAGCGGGCGCGAGGCCGCCAAGGCCCGAGGCGTGAAGTTTG
GCCCCCGCCCTACCCTCACCCCGGCACAGATCGCGCACGCCCGCGAGCTGATCGACCAGGAAGGCCGCAC
CGTGAAAGAGGCGGCTGCACTGCTTGGCGTGCATCGCTCGACCCTGTACCGCGCACTTGAGCGCAGCGAG
GAAGTGACGCCCACCGAGGCCAGGCGGCGCGGTGCCTTCCGTGAGGACGCATTGACCGAGGCCGACGCCC
TGGCGGCCGCCGAGAATGAACGCCAAGAGGAACAAGCATGAAACCGCACCAGGACGGCCAGGACGAACCG
TTTTTCATTACCGAAGAGATCGAGGCGGAGATGATCGCGGCCGGGTACGTGTTCGAGCCGCCCGCGCACG
TCTCAACCGTGCGGCTGCATGAAATCCTGGCCGGTTTGTCTGATGCCAAGCTGGCGGCCTGGCCGGCCAG
CTTGGCCGCTGAAGAAACCGAGCGCCGCCGTCTAAAAAGGTGATGTGTATTTGAGTAAAACAGCTTGCGT
CATGCGGTCGCTGCGTATATGATGCGATGAGTAAATAAACAAATACGCAAGGGGAACGCATGAAGGTTAT
CGCTGTACTTAACCAGAAAGGCGGGTCAGGCAAGACGACCATCGCAACCCATCTAGCCCGCGCCCTGCAA
CTCGCCGGGGCCGATGTTCTGTTAGTCGATTCCGATCCCCAGGGCAGTGCCCGCGATTGGGCGGCCGTGC
GGGAAGATCAACCGCTAACCGTTGTCGGCATCGACCGCCCGACGATTGACCGCGACGTGAAGGCCATCGG
CCGGCGCGACTTCGTAGTGATCGACGGAGCGCCCCAGGCGGCGGACTTGGCTGTGTCCGCGATCAAGGCA
GCCGACTTCGTGCTGATTCCGGTGCAGCCAAGCCCTTACGACATATGGGCCACCGCCGACCTGGTGGAGC
TGGTTAAGCAGCGCATTGAGGTCACGGATGGAAGGCTACAAGCGGCCTTTGTCGTGTCGCGGGCGATCAA
AGGCACGCGCATCGGCGGTGAGGTTGCCGAGGCGCTGGCCGGGTACGAGCTGCCCATTCTTGAGTCCCGT
ATCACGCAGCGCGTGAGCTACCCAGGCACTGCCGCCGCCGGCACAACCGTTCTTGAATCAGAACCCGAGG
GCGACGCTGCCCGCGAGGTCCAGGCGCTGGCCGCTGAAATTAAATCAAAACTCATTTGAGTTAATGAGGT
AAAGAGAAAATGAGCAAAAGCACAAACACGCTAAGTGCCGGCCGTCCGAGCGCACGCAGCAGCAAGGCTG
CAACGTTGGCCAGCCTGGCAGACACGCCAGCCATGAAGCGGGTCAACTTTCAGTTGCCGGCGGAGGATCA
CACCAAGCTGAAGATGTACGCGGTACGCCAAGGCAAGACCATTACCGAGCTGCTATCTGAATACATCGCG
CAGCTACCAGAGTAAATGAGCAAATGAATAAATGAGTAGATGAATTTTAGCGGCTAAAGGAGGCGGCATG
GAAAATCAAGAACAACCAGGCACCGACGCCGTGGAATGCCCCATGTGTGGAGGAACGGGCGGTTGGCCAG
GCGTAAGCGGCTGGGTTGCCTGCCGGCCCTGCAATGGCACTGGAACCCCCAAGCCCGAGGAATCGGCGTG
AGCGGTCGCAAACCATCCGGCCCGGTACAAATCGGCGCGGCGCTGGGTGATGACCTGGTGGAGAAGTTGA
AGGCCGCGCAGGCCGCCCAGCGGCAACGCATCGAGGCAGAAGCACGCCCCGGTGAATCGTGGCAAGCGGC
CGCTGATCGAATCCGCAAAGAATCCCGGCAACCGCCGGCAGCCGGTGCGCCGTCGATTAGGAAGCCGCCC
AAGGGCGACGAGCAACCAGATTTTTTCGTTCCGATGCTCTATGACGTGGGCACCCGCGATAGTCGCAGCA
TCATGGACGTGGCCGTTTTCCGTCTGTCGAAGCGTGACCGACGAGCTGGCGAGGTGATCCGCTACGAGCT
TCCAGACGGGCACGTAGAGGTTTCCGCAGGGCCGGCCGGCATGGCCAGTGTGTGGGATTACGACCTGGTA
CTGATGGCGGTTTCCCATCTAACCGAATCCATGAACCGATACCGGGAAGGGAAGGGAGACAAGCCCGGCC
GCGTGTTCCGTCCACACGTTGCGGACGTACTCAAGTTCTGCCGGCGAGCCGATGGCGGAAAGCAGAAAGA
CGACCTGGTAGAAACCTGCATTCGGTTAAACACCACGCACGTTGCCATGCAGCGTACGAAGAAGGCCAAG
AACGGCCGCCTGGTGACGGTATCCGAGGGTGAAGCCTTGATTAGCCGCTACAAGATCGTAAAGAGCGAAA
CCGGGCGGCCGGAGTACATCGAGATCGAGCTAGCTGATTGGATGTACCGCGAGATCACAGAAGGCAAGAA
CCCGGACGTGCTGACGGTTCACCCCGATTACTTTTTGATCGATCCCGGCATCGGCCGTTTTCTCTACCGC
CTGGCACGCCGCGCCGCAGGCAAGGCAGAAGCCAGATGGTTGTTCAAGACGATCTACGAACGCAGTGGCA
GCGCCGGAGAGTTCAAGAAGTTCTGTTTCACCGTGCGCAAGCTGATCGGGTCAAATGACCTGCCGGAGTA
CGATTTGAAGGAGGAGGCGGGGCAGGCTGGCCCGATCCTAGTCATGCGCTACCGCAACCTGATCGAGGGC
GAAGCATCCGCCGGTTCCTAATGTACGGAGCAGATGCTAGGGCAAATTGCCCTAGCAGGGGAAAAAGGTC
GAAAAGGTCTCTTTCCTGTGGATAGCACGTACATTGGGAACCCAAAGCCGTACATTGGGAACCGGAACCC
GTACATTGGGAACCCAAAGCCGTACATTGGGAACCGGTCACACATGTAAGTGACTGATATAAAAGAGAAA
AAAGGCGATTTTTCCGCCTAAAACTCTTTAAAACTTATTAAAACTCTTAAAACCCGCCTGGCCTGTGCAT
AACTGTCTGGCCAGCGCACAGCCGAAGAGCTGCAAAAAGCGCCTACCCTTCGGTCGCTGCGCTCCCTACG
CCCCGCCGCTTCGCGTCGGCCTATCGCGGCCGCTGGCCGCTCAAAAATGGCTGGCCTACGGCCAGGCAAT
CTACCAGGGCGCGGACAAGCCGCGCCGTCGCCACTCGACCGCCGGCGCCCACATCAAGGCACCCTGCCTC
GCGCGTTTCGGTGATGACGGTGAAAACCTCTGACACATGCAGCTCCCGGAGACGGTCACAGCTTGTCTGT
AAGCGGATGCCGGGAGCAGACAAGCCCGTCAGGGCGCGTCAGCGGGTGTTGGCGGGTGTCGGGGCGCAGC
CATGACCCAGTCACGTAGCGATAGCGGAGTGTATACTGGCTTAACTATGCGGCATCAGAGCAGATTGTAC
TGAGAGTGCACCATATGCGGTGTGAAATACCGCACAGATGCGTAAGGAGAAAATACCGCATCAGGCGCTC
TTCCGCTTCCTCGCTCACTGACTCGCTGCGCTCGGTCGTTCGGCTGCGGCGAGCGGTATCAGCTCACTCA
AAGGCGGTAATACGGTTATCCACAGAATCAGGGGATAACGCAGGAAAGAACATGTGAGCAAAAGGCCAGC
AAAAGGCCAGGAACCGTAAAAAGGCCGCGTTGCTGGCGTTTTTCCATAGGCTCCGCCCCCCTGACGAGCA
TCACAAAAATCGACGCTCAAGTCAGAGGTGGCGAAACCCGACAGGACTATAAAGATACCAGGCGTTTCCC
CCTGGAAGCTCCCTCGTGCGCTCTCCTGTTCCGACCCTGCCGCTTACCGGATACCTGTCCGCCTTTCTCC
CTTCGGGAAGCGTGGCGCTTTCTCATAGCTCACGCTGTAGGTATCTCAGTTCGGTGTAGGTCGTTCGCTC
CAAGCTGGGCTGTGTGCACGAACCCCCCGTTCAGCCCGACCGCTGCGCCTTATCCGGTAACTATCGTCTT
GAGTCCAACCCGGTAAGACACGACTTATCGCCACTGGCAGCAGCCACTGGTAACAGGATTAGCAGAGCGA
GGTATGTAGGCGGTGCTACAGAGTTCTTGAAGTGGTGGCCTAACTACGGCTACACTAGAAGGACAGTATT
TGGTATCTGCGCTCTGCTGAAGCCAGTTACCTTCGGAAAAAGAGTTGGTAGCTCTTGATCCGGCAAACAA
ACCACCGCTGGTAGCGGTGGTTTTTTTGTTTGCAAGCAGCAGATTACGCGCAGAAAAAAAGGATCTCAAG
AAGATCCTTTGATCTTTTCTACGGGGTCTGACGCTCAGTGGAACGAAAACTCACGTTAAGGGATTTTGGT
CATGCATTCTAGGTACTAAAACAATTCATCCAGTAAAATATAATATTTTATTTTCTCCCAATCAGGCTTG
ATCCCCAGTAAGTCAAAAAATAGCTCGACATACTGTTCTTCCCCGATATCCTCCCTGATCGACCGGACGC
AGAAGGCAATGTCATACCACTTGTCCGCCCTGCCGCTTCTCCCAAGATCAATAAAGCCACTTACTTTGCC
ATCTTTCACAAAGATGTTGCTGTCTCCCAGGTCGCCGTGGGAAAAGACAAGTTCCTCTTCGGGCTTTTCC
GTCTTTAAAAAATCATACAGCTCGCGCGGATCTTTAAATGGAGTGTCTTCTTCCCAGTTTTCGCAATCCA
CATCGGCCAGATCGTTATTCAGTAAGTAATCCAATTCGGCTAAGCGGCTGTCTAAGCTATTCGTATAGGG
ACAATCCGATATGTCGATGGAGTGAAAGAGCCTGATGCACTCCGCATACAGCTCGATAATCTTTTCAGGG
CTTTGTTCATCTTCATACTCTTCCGAGCAAAGGACGCCATCGGCCTCACTCATGAGCAGATTGCTCCAGC
CATCATGCCGTTCAAAGTGCAGGACCTTTGGAACAGGCAGCTTTCCTTCCAGCCATAGCATCATGTCCTT
TTCCCGTTCCACATCATAGGTGGTCCCTTTATACCGGCTGTCCGTCATTTTTAAATATAGGTTTTCATTT
TCTCCCACCAGCTTATATACCTTAGCAGGAGACATTCCTTCCGTATCTTTTACGCAGCGGTATTTTTCGA
TCAGTTTTTTCAATTCCGGTGATATTCTCATTTTAGCCATTTATTATTTCCTTCCTCTTTTCTACAGTAT
TTAAAGATACCCCAAGAAGCTAATTATAACAAGACGAACTCCAATTCACTGTTCCTTGCATTCTAAAACC
TTAAATACCAGAAAACAGCTTTTTCAAAGTTGTTTTCAAAGTTGGCGTATAACATAGTATCGACGGAGCC
GATTTTGAAACCGCGGTGATCACAGGCAGCAACGCTCTGTCATCGTTACAATCAACATGCTACCCTCCGC
GAGATCATCCGTGTTTCAAACCCGGCAGCTTAGTTGCCGTTCTTCCGAATAGCATCGGTAACATGAGCAA
AGTCTGCCGCCTTACAACGGCTCTCCCGCTGACGCCGTCCCGGACTGATGGGCTGCCTGTATCGAGTGGT
GATTTTGTGCCGAGCTGCCGGTCGGGGAGCTGTTGGCTGGCTGGTGGCAGGATATATTGTGGTGTAAACA
AATTGACGCTTAGACAACTTAATAACACATTGCGGACGTTTTTAATGTACTGAATTAACGCCGAATTAAT
TCGAGCTCGGATCTGATAATTTATTTGAAAATTCATAAGAAAAGCAAACGTTACATGAATTGATGAAACA
ATACAAAGACAGATAAAGCCACGCACATTTAGGATATTGGCCGAGATTACTGAATATTGAGTAAGATCAC
GGAATTTCTGACAGGAGCATGTCTTCAATTCAGCCCAAATGGCAGTTGAAATACTCAAACCGCCCCATAT
GCAGGAGCGGATCATTCATTGTTTGTTTGGTTGCCTTTGCCAACATGGGAGTCCAAGATTCTGCAGTCAA
ATCTCGGTGACGGGCAGGACCGGACGGGGCGGTACCGGCAGGCTGAAGTCCAGCTGCCAGAAACCCACGT
CATGCCAGTTCCCGTGCTTGAAGCCGGCCGCCCGCAGCATGCCGCGGGGGGCATATCCGAGCGCCTCGTG
CATGCGCACGCTCGGGTCGTTGGGCAGCCCGATGACAGCGACCACGCTCTTGAAGCCCTGTGCCTCCAGG
GACTTCAGCAGGTGGGTGTAGAGCGTGGAGCCCAGTCCCGTCCGCTGGTGGCGGGGGGAGACGTACACGG
TCGACTCGGCCGTCCAGTCGTAGGCGTTGCGTGCCTTCCAGGGGCCCGCGTAGGCGATGCCGGCGACCTC
GCCGTCCACCTCGGCGACGAGCCAGGGATAGCGCTCCCGCAGACGGACGAGGTCGTCCGTCCACTCCTGC
GGTTCCTGCGGCTCGGTACGGAAGTTGACCGTGCTTGTCTCGATGTAGTGGTTGACGATGGTGCAGACCG
CCGGCATGTCCGCCTCGGTGGCACGGCGGATGTCGGCCGGGCGTCGTTCTGGGCTCATCGATTCGATTTG
GTGTATCGAGATTGGTTATGAAATTCAGATGCTAGTGTAATGTATTGGTAATTTGGGAAGATATAATAGG
AAGCAAGGCTATTTATCCATTTCTGAAAAGGCGAAATGGCGTCACCGCGAGCGTCACGCGCATTCCGTTC
TTGCTGTAAAGCGTTGTTTGGTACACTTTTGACTAGCGAGGCTTGGCGTGTCAGCGTATCTATTCAAAAG
TCGTTAATGGCTGCGGATCAAGAAAAAGTTGGAATAGAAACAGAATACCCGCGAAATTCAGGCCCGGTTG
CCATGTCCTACACGCCGAAATAAACGACCAAATTAGTAGAAAAATAAAAACTGACTCGGATACTTACGTC
ACGTCTTGCGCACTGATTTGAAAAATCTCAGAATTCATGGATCCTAGGTGAGTCTAGAGAGTTAATTAAG
TTTGCAAGCAGCAGATTACGCGCAGAAAAAAAGGATCTCAAGGAGATCCTTTGGATCACAAAAAAAAAGC
CCGCTCATTAGGCGGGTTAAATTCCCGGGTACTGCAGCCGATTCATTAATGCAGGTTAACCTGGCTTATC
GAAATTAATACGACTCACTATAGGGAGACCGGCAGATCTGATCCCTACTCCAAAAATGTCAAAGATACAG
TCTCAGAAGACCAAAGGGCTAT
Features (pLannotate 1.2.2; 30 found; start..end, strand, type, name):
      1..346     +  promoter       CaMV 35S promoter: strong constitutive promoter from cauliflower mosaic virus
    298..344     +  promoter       minimal CaMV 35S promoter: minimal 35S promoter from cauliflower mosaic virus
    507..683     +  polyA_signal   CaMV poly(A) signal: cauliflower mosaic virus polyadenylation signal
   1245..1263    -  promoter       SP6 promoter: promoter for bacteriophage SP6 RNA polymerase
   1328..1987    -  CDS            CmR: chloramphenicol acetyltransferase; cat; confers resistance to chloramphenicol
   1988..2024    -  promoter       cat promoter (fragment): promoter of the E. coli cat gene encoding chloramphenicol acetyltransferase
   2024..2052    -  promoter       tet promoter: E. coli promoter for tetracycline efflux protein gene
   2114..2276    -  rep_origin     ori (fragment): high-copy-number ColE1/pMB1/pBR322/pUC origin of replication
   2289..2307    -  misc_feature   RB T-DNA repeat (fragment): right border repeat from nopaline C58 T-DNA
   2329..2581    -  terminator     NOS terminator: nopaline synthase terminator and poly(A) signal
   2616..2634    -  CDS            9xHis (fragment): 9xHis affinity tag
   2640..4662    -  CDS            GUS (fragment): β-glucuronidase This version of the gusA gene has a 5' extension with a catalase intron to ensure expression in plants but not bacteria.
   4683..4727    -  promoter       minimal CaMV 35S promoter: minimal 35S promoter from cauliflower mosaic virus
   4815..4969    +  CDS            lacZα (fragment): LacZα fragment of β-galactosidase; lacZ fragment
   5035..5059    +  misc_feature   RB T-DNA repeat: right border repeat from nopaline C58 T-DNA
   5399..5800    +  CDS            Y4CG_SINFN (fragment): Protein inferred from homology: Swiss-Prot protein existence level 3. From Sinorhizobium fredii (strain NBRC 101917 / NGR234).
   6360..6989    +  CDS            pVS1 StaA: stability protein from the Pseudomonas plasmid pVS1 (Heeb et al., 2000)
   7418..8491    +  CDS            pVS1 RepA: replication protein from the Pseudomonas plasmid pVS1 (Heeb et al., 2000)
   8557..8751    +  rep_origin     pVS1 oriV: origin of replication for the Pseudomonas plasmid pVS1 (Heeb et al., 2000)
   8954..8993    +  CDS            rop (fragment): Rop protein, which maintains plasmids at low copy number; rop
   9095..9235    +  misc_feature   bom: basis of mobility region from pBR322
   9421..10009   -  rep_origin     ori: high-copy-number ColE1/pMB1/pBR322/pUC origin of replication
  10096..10890   -  CDS            KanR: aminoglycoside phosphotransferase; aphA-3; confers resistance to kanamycin
  11315..11339   +  misc_feature   LB T-DNA repeat: left border repeat from nopaline C58 T-DNA
  11425..11677   -  terminator     MAS terminator: mannopine synthase terminator
  11690..12238   -  CDS            bar: PAT_STRHY - Experimental evidence at protein level: Swiss-Prot protein existence level 1. Inactivates phosphinothricin (PPT) by transfer of an acetyl group from acetyl CoA. Can also acetylate demethylphosphinothricin but not PTT or glutamate. This enzyme is an effector of phosphinothricin tripeptide (PTT or bialaphos) resistance. From Streptomyces hygroscopicus. Introduced by genetic manipulation and expressed in glufosinate-tolerant maize by Dekalb Genetics.
  12244..12624   -  promoter       MAS promoter: mannopine synthase promoter (Velten et al., 1984)
  12670..12711   -  rep_origin     ori (fragment): high-copy-number ColE1/pMB1/pBR322/pUC origin of replication
  12816..12834   +  promoter       T7 promoter: promoter for bacteriophage T7 RNA polymerase
  12855..12902   +  promoter       CaMV 35S promoter (enhanced) (fragment): cauliflower mosaic virus 35S promoter with a duplicated enhancer region
