[The description below was written by a language model from this plasmid's Addgene catalogue record and pLannotate feature annotations shown in this document.]
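Description:
pFGC5941DR5-PacI-ath-STTM393 is a plant expression binary vector built on the pFGC5941-PacI backbone, designed to target miR393 for destruction in Arabidopsis thaliana. The annotated backbone has the usual Agrobacterium binary architecture. The pVS1 oriV with the RepA and StaA genes supports replication and stability in Agrobacterium. A ColE1/pBR322-type origin with the bom region, together with a kanamycin resistance gene, supports maintenance in E. coli. Nopaline-type left and right border repeats define the T-DNA. Within it, a bar gene under the mannopine synthase promoter and terminator confers phosphinothricin (Basta) resistance for selecting transformed plants.

The payload is a cassette of about 2.8 kb cloned into a retained PacI site. According to the depositor it contains a 2x35S promoter, the short tandem target mimic (STTM393), a 35S terminator and a chloramphenicol resistance gene. The feature table agrees with this: an enhanced CaMV 35S promoter spans the sequence origin and is followed by the CaMV poly(A) signal. The STTM itself lies in the short unannotated gap between them. The adjacent CmR gene allows dual chloramphenicol/kanamycin selection of recombinants in bacteria. STTMs are non-coding transcripts that carry two miRNA-binding mimic sites joined by a spacer, and they sequester the matching small RNA and trigger its degradation.

The sequence also carries an intron-containing GUS reporter with a NOS terminator, driven by a minimal 35S promoter. The "DR5" in the plasmid name suggests this is an auxin-responsive reporter, which would suit miR393's link to auxin signalling, but the record does not describe it and no DR5 elements are annotated. The depositor notes discrepancies between the STTM sequence and the reference that are not expected to affect function.
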