Addgene plasmid #84119: pFGC5941DR5-PacI-ath-STTM393
Purpose: target miRNA393 for destruction in Arabidopsis thaliana
Depositing lab: Guiliang Tang. Depositing organization: Michigan Technological University. Publication: Construction of short tandem target mimic (STTM) to block the functions of plant and animal microRNAs. Tang G, Yan J, Gu Y, Qiao M, Fan R, Mao Y, Tang X. Methods. 2012 Oct;58(2):118-25. doi: 10.1016/j.ymeth.2012.10.006. Epub 2012 Oct 23. PubMed 23098881.
Backbone
  Vector backbone: pFGC5941-PacI
  Backbone manufacturer: Guiliang Tang (Addgene plasmid # 44182)
  Backbone size w/o insert (bp): 8608
  Vector type: Plant Expression
  Selectable markers: Basta
Growth in bacteria
  Bacterial resistance: Chloramphenicol and Kanamycin, 25 & 50 μg/mL
  Growth temperature: 37°C
  Growth strain: DH5alpha
  Copy number: High Copy
Gene/Insert
  Gene/Insert name: STTM393
  Species: A. thaliana (mustard weed)
  Insert size (bp): 2846
  Promoter: 2x35S
  Cloning method: Restriction Enzyme; 5′ cloning site PacI (not destroyed); 3′ cloning site PacI (not destroyed)
  Sequencing primers: 5′ CACTATCCTTCGCAAGACCCTTCC; 3′ CAACACATGAGCGAAACCCTATAA
Terms and licenses: Academic/Nonprofit Terms; Industry Terms: Not Available to Industry
Depositor comments: The insert within this plasmid contains a 2x35S promoter, STTM, T35S and CmR. The STTM sequence in the plasmid contains discrepancies compared to the reference sequence. According to the depositing lab, these mutations should not affect plasmid function.
How to cite: pFGC5941DR5-PacI-ath-STTM393 was a gift from Guiliang Tang (Addgene plasmid # 84119 ; http://n2t.net/addgene:84119 ; RRID:Addgene_84119)
