>Addgene plasmid #84119 | pFGC5941DR5-PacI-ath-STTM393 | depositor partial sequence | sequence record 160675 | STTM
GATCAATGCGACTATCCCTTTGGAGTTGTTGTTGTTATGGTCTAATTTAAATATGGTCTAAAGAAGAAGA
ATGATCAATGCGACTATCCCTTTGGA
